Addgene plasmid #62911: pBS-KS-attB2-SA(2)-T2A-dVP16AD-Hsp70
Purpose: Creating dVP16AD hemidrivers from MiMIC lines with inserts into coding introns in Phase 2
Depositing lab: Benjamin White. Depositing organization: National Institute of Mental Health (NIMH). Publication: Plug-and-play genetic access to drosophila cell types using exchangeable exon cassettes. Diao F, Ironfield H, Luan H, Diao F, Shropshire WC, Ewer J, Marr E, Potter CJ, Landgraf M, White BH. Cell Rep. 2015 Mar 3;10(8):1410-21. doi: 10.1016/j.celrep.2015.01.059. Epub 2015 Feb 26. PubMed 25732830.
Backbone
  Vector backbone: pBS-KS-attB1-2-PT-SA-SD-2
  Backbone manufacturer: Hugo Bellen
  Backbone size w/o insert (bp): 3394
  Total vector size (bp): 4453
Growth in bacteria
  Bacterial resistance: Ampicillin, 100 μg/mL
  Growth temperature: 37°C
  Growth strain: DH5alpha
  Copy number: High Copy
Gene/Insert
  Gene/Insert name: T2A-dVP16AD-Hsp70
  Insert size (bp): 1054
Terms and licenses: Academic/Nonprofit Terms; Industry Terms: Not Available to Industry
Depositor comments: Reference: Venken KJT, et al, 2011, MiMIC: a highly versatile transposon insertion resource for engineering Drosophila melanogaster genes. Nature Method: 8:737-744.
How to cite: pBS-KS-attB2-SA(2)-T2A-dVP16AD-Hsp70 was a gift from Benjamin White (Addgene plasmid # 62911 ; http://n2t.net/addgene:62911 ; RRID:Addgene_62911)
