[The description below was written by a language model from this plasmid's Addgene catalogue record and pLannotate feature annotations shown in this document.]
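Description:
pBS-KS-attB2-SA(2)-T2A-dVP16AD-Hsp70 is a 4,453 bp pBluescript KS-derived donor plasmid for recombinase-mediated cassette exchange in Drosophila melanogaster. It was built on the pBS-KS-attB1-2-PT-SA-SD-2 backbone from the MiMIC toolkit. In E. coli it replicates from a high-copy ColE1/pUC origin and is selected with ampicillin through the β-lactamase gene. It also retains standard pBluescript elements: an f1 origin, a lacZα fragment with the lac promoter and operator, and flanking T7 and T3 promoters.

The payload, recorded as a 1,054 bp insert, lies between two φC31 attB sites in inverted orientation. These sites allow φC31 integrase to swap the cassette into the paired attP sites of a MiMIC transposon already present in the fly genome. As the name indicates, the cassette begins with a splice acceptor in reading phase 2, followed by a T2A peptide sequence, the dVP16AD coding region and an Hsp70-derived 3′ terminator. The annotation picks up only an SV40 nuclear localization signal fragment and a fragment of the herpes simplex VP16 protein; the splice acceptor, T2A and Hsp70 sequences are not annotated.

The cassette carries no promoter of its own. When it is placed in a coding intron of matching phase, the splice acceptor captures the host gene's transcript. T2A then causes ribosomal skipping, so the VP16 activation-domain protein is released separately from the truncated native product, in the expression pattern of that gene. The stated purpose is to convert MiMIC lines into dVP16AD hemidrivers. These are the activation-domain half of a split transcriptional activator system, used with a complementary DNA-binding-domain hemidriver for intersectional genetic access to specific cell types.
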