Features (pLannotate 1.2.2; 16 found; start..end, strand, type, name):
    254..842     -  rep_origin     ori: high-copy-number ColE1/pMB1/pBR322/pUC origin of replication
   1013..1873    -  CDS            AmpR: β-lactamase; bla; confers resistance to ampicillin, carbenicillin, and related antibiotics
   1874..1978    -  promoter       AmpR promoter: bla
   2031..2459    -  rep_origin     f1 ori (sequence partly withheld): f1 bacteriophage origin of replication; arrow indicates direction of (+) strand synthesis
   2464..2619    -  CDS            lacZα (fragment): LacZα fragment of β-galactosidase; lacZ fragment
   2627..2645    +  promoter       T7 promoter: promoter for bacteriophage T7 RNA polymerase
   2681..2750    +  protein_bind   attB: attB site for the φC31 integrase (Groth et al., 2000) phage φC31 integrase
   3002..3021    +  CDS            SV40 NLS (fragment): nuclear localization signal of SV40 (simian virus 40) large T antigen
   3026..3268    +  CDS            VP16_HHV11 (fragment): Experimental evidence at protein level: Swiss-Prot protein existence level 1. May play a role in the aggregation of tegument proteins around nucleocapsids during virus morphogenesis. From Human herpesvirus 1 (strain 17) (HHV-1) (Human herpes simplex virus 1).
   3710..3730    +  misc_feature   MCS (fragment): pBluescript multiple cloning site
   4157..4226    -  protein_bind   attB: attB site for the φC31 integrase (Groth et al., 2000) phage φC31 integrase
   4266..4284    -  promoter       T3 promoter: promoter for bacteriophage T3 RNA polymerase
   4329..4345    -  protein_bind   lac operator: The lac repressor binds to the lac operator to inhibit transcription in E. coli. This inhibition can be relieved by adding lactose or isopropyl-β-D-thiogalactopyranoside (IPTG). lac repressor encoded by lacI
   4353..4383    -  promoter       lac promoter: promoter for the E. coli lac operon
   4398..4419    -  protein_bind   CAP binding site: CAP binding activates transcription in the presence of cAMP. E. coli catabolite activator protein
   4432..71      -  CDS            lacI (fragment) (across the origin): lac repressor; lacI; The lac repressor binds to the lac operator to inhibit transcription in E. coli. This inhibition can be relieved by adding lactose or isopropyl-β-D-thiogalactopyranoside (IPTG).
>Addgene plasmid #62911 | pBS-KS-attB2-SA(2)-T2A-dVP16AD-Hsp70 | depositor full sequence | sequence record 104037 | pBS-KS-attB2-SA(2)-T2A-dVP16AD-Hsp70 sequence 4453 bps
GAAACCTGTCGTGCCAGCTGCATTAATGAATCGGCCAACGCGCGGGGAGAGGCGGTTTGCGTATTGGGCG
CTCTTCCGCTTCCTCGCTCACTGACTCGCTGCGCTCGGTCGTTCGGCTGCGGCGAGCGGTATCAGCTCAC
TCAAAGGCGGTAATACGGTTATCCACAGAATCAGGGGATAACGCAGGAAAGAACATGTGAGCAAAAGGCC
AGCAAAAGGCCAGGAACCGTAAAAAGGCCGCGTTGCTGGCGTTTTTCCATAGGCTCCGCCCCCCTGACGA
GCATCACAAAAATCGACGCTCAAGTCAGAGGTGGCGAAACCCGACAGGACTATAAAGATACCAGGCGTTT
CCCCCTGGAAGCTCCCTCGTGCGCTCTCCTGTTCCGACCCTGCCGCTTACCGGATACCTGTCCGCCTTTC
TCCCTTCGGGAAGCGTGGCGCTTTCTCATAGCTCACGCTGTAGGTATCTCAGTTCGGTGTAGGTCGTTCG
CTCCAAGCTGGGCTGTGTGCACGAACCCCCCGTTCAGCCCGACCGCTGCGCCTTATCCGGTAACTATCGT
CTTGAGTCCAACCCGGTAAGACACGACTTATCGCCACTGGCAGCAGCCACTGGTAACAGGATTAGCAGAG
CGAGGTATGTAGGCGGTGCTACAGAGTTCTTGAAGTGGTGGCCTAACTACGGCTACACTAGAAGGACAGT
ATTTGGTATCTGCGCTCTGCTGAAGCCAGTTACCTTCGGAAAAAGAGTTGGTAGCTCTTGATCCGGCAAA
CAAACCACCGCTGGTAGCGGTGGTTTTTTTGTTTGCAAGCAGCAGATTACGCGCAGAAAAAAAGGATCTC
AAGAAGATCCTTTGATCTTTTCTACGGGGTCTGACGCTCAGTGGAACGAAAACTCACGTTAAGGGATTTT
GGTCATGAGATTATCAAAAAGGATCTTCACCTAGATCCTTTTAAATTAAAAATGAAGTTTTAAATCAATC
TAAAGTATATATGAGTAAACTTGGTCTGACAGTTACCAATGCTTAATCAGTGAGGCACCTATCTCAGCGA
TCTGTCTATTTCGTTCATCCATAGTTGCCTGACTCCCCGTCGTGTAGATAACTACGATACGGGAGGGCTT
ACCATCTGGCCCCAGTGCTGCAATGATACCGCGAGACCCACGCTCACCGGCTCCAGATTTATCAGCAATA
AACCAGCCAGCCGGAAGGGCCGAGCGCAGAAGTGGTCCTGCAACTTTATCCGCCTCCATCCAGTCTATTA
ATTGTTGCCGGGAAGCTAGAGTAAGTAGTTCGCCAGTTAATAGTTTGCGCAACGTTGTTGCCATTGCTAC
AGGCATCGTGGTGTCACGCTCGTCGTTTGGTATGGCTTCATTCAGCTCCGGTTCCCAACGATCAAGGCGA
GTTACATGATCCCCCATGTTGTGCAAAAAAGCGGTTAGCTCCTTCGGTCCTCCGATCGTTGTCAGAAGTA
AGTTGGCCGCAGTGTTATCACTCATGGTTATGGCAGCACTGCATAATTCTCTTACTGTCATGCCATCCGT
AAGATGCTTTTCTGTGACTGGTGAGTACTCAACCAAGTCATTCTGAGAATAGTGTATGCGGCGACCGAGT
TGCTCTTGCCCGGCGTCAATACGGGATAATACCGCGCCACATAGCAGAACTTTAAAAGTGCTCATCATTG
GAAAACGTTCTTCGGGGCGAAAACTCTCAAGGATCTTACCGCTGTTGAGATCCAGTTCGATGTAACCCAC
TCGTGCACCCAACTGATCTTCAGCATCTTTTACTTTCACCAGCGTTTCTGGGTGAGCAAAAACAGGAAGG
CAAAATGCCGCAAAAAAGGGAATAAGGGCGACACGGAAATGTTGAATACTCATACTCTTCCTTTTTCAAT
ATTATTGAAGCATTTATCAGGGTTATTGTCTCATGAGCGGATACATATTTGAATGTATTTAGAAAAATAA
ACAAATAGGGGTTCCGCGCACATTTCCCCGAAAAGTGCCACCTAAATTGTAAGCGTTAATATTTTGTTAA
AATTCGCGTTAAATTTTTGTTAAATCAGCTCATTTTTTAACCAATAGGCCGAAATCGGCAAAATCCCTTA
TAAATCAAAAGAATAGACCGAGATAGGGT
[37 nt withheld, positions 2130-2166]
AAAGAACGTGGACTCCAACGTCAAAGG
[49 nt withheld, positions 2194-2242]
T
[91 nt withheld, positions 2244-2334]
G
[124 nt withheld, positions 2336-2459]
CCCATTCGCCATTCAGGCTGCGCAACTGTTGGGAAGGGCGATCGGTGCGGGCCTCTTCGCTATTACGCCA
GCTGGCGAAAGGGGGATGTGCTGCAAGGCGATTAAGTTGGGTAACGCCAGGGTTTTCCCAGTCACGACGT
TGTAAAACGACGGCCAGTGAGCGCGCGTAATACGACTCACTATAGGGCGAATTGGAGCTCGCTAGCGATG
TAGGTCACGGTCTCGAAGCCGCGGTGCGGGTGCCAGGGCGTGCCCTTGGGCTCCCCGGGCGCGTACTCCA
CCTCACCCATCTGGTCCATCATGATGGTCGACTCTAGAAGTCGATCCAACATGGCGACTTGTCCCATCCC
CGGCATGTTTAAATATACTAATTATTCTTGAACTAATTTTAATCAACCGATTTATCTCTCTTCCGCAGGT
CGGGAGGTTCCGGTGGAAGCGGAGGTAGCGGCGGATCCGAGGGCCGCGGCAGCCTGCTGACCTGCGGCGA
TGTGGAGGAGAACCCCGGGCCCATGGATAAAGCGGAATTAATTCCCGAGCCTCCAAAAAAGAAGAGAAAG
GTCGAATTGGGTACCGCCCCCCCCACCGACGTGTCCCTGGGCGATGAGCTGCACCTGGATGGCGAGGATG
TGGCCATGGCCCACGCCGATGCCCTGGATGACTTCGACCTGGATATGCTGGGCGATGGCGACAGCCCCGG
CCCCGGCTTCACCCCCCACGATAGCGCCCCCTACGGCGCCCTGGACATGGCCGATTTCGAGTTCGAGCAA
ATGTTCACCGACGCCCTGGGCATCGATGAGTACGGCGGCGCTAGCGGAGGAGGTGGTGGAGGTGGAGGTG
GAGGTACTAGTCTGGAGATCGAGGCCGCCTTCCTGGAGCGCGAGAACACCGCCCTGGAGACCCGCGTGGC
CGAGCTGCGCCAGCGCGTGCAGCGCCTGCGCAACCGCGTGAGCCAGTACCGCACCCGCTACGGCCCCCTG
GGCGGCGGCAAGTAACCTAGGTTAATTAATAAAATGAATCGTAGATACTGAAAAACCCCGCAAGTTCACT
TCAACTGTGCATCGTGCACCATCTCAATTTCTTTCATTTATACATCGTTTTGCCTTCTTTTATGTAACTA
TACTCCTCTAAGTTTCAATCTTGGCCATGTAACCTCTGATCTATAGAATTTTTTAAATGACTAGAATTAA
TGCCCATCTTTTTTTTGGACCTAAATTCTTCATGAAAATATATTACGAGGGCTTATTCAGAAGCTTATCG
ATACCGTCGACTAAAGCCAAATAGAAATTATTCAGTTCTGGCTTAAGTTTTTAAAAGTGATATTATTTAT
TTGGTTGTAACCAACCAAAAGAATGTAAATAACTAATACATAATTATGTTAGTTTTAAGTTAGCAACAAA
TTGATTTTAGCTATATTAGCTACTTGGTTAATAAATAGAATATATTTATTTAAAGATAATTCGTTTTTAT
TGTCAGGGAGTGAGTTTGCTTAAAAACTCGTTTTTAATTAAAGATCCGGAGGTAGCGGTGGAAGCGGAGG
TTCCGGCAGGTAAGTTATTGAACAATGGCATCAAATGCCTTCATCATCACTACCCTTTAGCCCTTAAGAC
CCCACAATGACCTTACCCACTCAGAGAAAAAAGTAAATATGAAAGCCCATTTGAACTTCTAAGCTTGTCG
ACCATCATGATGGACCAGATGGGTGAGGTGGAGTACGCGCCCGGGGAGCCCAAGGGCACGCCCTGGCACC
CGCACCGCGGCTTCGAGACCGTGACCTACATCATGCATGGTACCCAGCTTTTGTTCCCTTTAGTGAGGGT
TAATTGCGCGCTTGGCGTAATCATGGTCATAGCTGTTTCCTGTGTGAAATTGTTATCCGCTCACAATTCC
ACACAACATACGAGCCGGAAGCATAAAGTGTAAAGCCTGGGGTGCCTAATGAGTGAGCTAACTCACATTA
ATTGCGTTGCGCTCACTGCCCGCTTTCCAGTCGG
