>Addgene plasmid #62911 | pBS-KS-attB2-SA(2)-T2A-dVP16AD-Hsp70 | addgene partial sequence | sequence record 109947 | M13pUC-Fwd 5'-CCCAGTCACGACGTTGTAAAACG-3'
GACTCACTATAGGGCGAATTGGAGCTCGCTAGCGATGTAGGTCACGGTCTCGAAGCCGCGGTGCGGGTGC
CAGGGCGTGCCCTTGGGCTCCCCGGGCGCGTACTCCACCTCACCCATCTGGTCCATCATGATGGTCGACT
CTAGAAGTCGATCCAACATGGCGACTTGTCCCATCCCCGGCATGTTTAAATATACTAATTATTCTTGAAC
TAATTTTAATCAACCGATTTATCTCTCTTCCGCAGGTCGGGAGGTTCCGGTGGAAGCGGAGGTAGCGGCG
GATCCGAGGGCCGCGGCAGCCTGCTGACCTGCGGCGATGTGGAGGAGAACCCCGGGCCCATGGATAAAGC
GGAATTAATTCCCGAGCCTCCAAAAAAGAAGAGAAAGGTCGAATTGGGTACCGCCCCCCCCACCGACGTG
TCCCTGGGCGATGAGCTGCACCTGGATGGCGAGGATGTGGCCATGGCCCACGCCGATGCCCTGGATGACT
TCGACCTGGATATGCTGGGCGATGGCGACAGCCCCGGCCCCGGCTTCACCCCCCACGATAGCGCCCCCTA
CGGCGCCCTGGACATGGCCGATTTCGAGTTCGAGCAAATGTTCACCGACGCCCTGGGCATCGATGAGTAC
GGCGGCGCTAGCGGAGGAGGTGGTGGAGGTGGAGGTGGAGGTACTAGTCTGGAGATCGAGGCCGCCTTCC
TGGAGCGCGAGAACACCGCCCTGGAGACCCGCGTGGCCGAGCTGCGCCAGCGCGTGCAGCGCCTGCGCAA
CCGCGTGAGCCAGTACCGCACCCGCTACGGCCCCCTGGGCGGCGGCAAGTAACCTAGGTTAATTAATAAA
A
