>Addgene plasmid #62911 | pBS-KS-attB2-SA(2)-T2A-dVP16AD-Hsp70 | addgene partial sequence | sequence record 109949 | M13-Rev 5'-CAGGAAACAGCTATGACC-3'
GCACGGCATTACCTCCTAAGGGAACAAAAGCTGGGTACCATGCATGATGTAGGTCACGGTCTCGAAGCCG
CGGTGCGGGTGCCAGGGCGTGCCCTTGGGCTCCCCGGGCGCGTACTCCACCTCACCCATCTGGTCCATCA
TGATGGTCGACAAGCTTAGAAGTTCAAATGGGCTTTCATATTTACTTTTTTCTCTGAGTGGGTAAGGTCA
TTGTGGGGTCTTAAGGGCTAAAGGGTAGTGATGATGAAGGCATTTGATGCCATTGTTCAATAACTTACCT
GCCGGAACCTCCGCTTCCACCGCTACCTCCGGATCTTTAATTAAAAACGAGTTTTTAAGCAAACTCACTC
CCTGACAATAAAAACGAATTATCTTTAAATAAATATATTCTATTTATTAACCAAGTAGCTAATATAGCTA
AAATCAATTTGTTGCTAACTTAAAACTAACATAATTATGTATTAGTTATTTACATTCTTTTGGTTGGTTA
CAACCAAATAAATAATATCACTTTTAAAAACTTAAGCCAGAACTGAATAATTTCTATTTGGCTTTAGTCG
ACGGTATCGATAAGCTTCTGAATAAGCCCTCGTAATATATTTTCATGAAGAATTTAGGTCCAAAAAAAAG
ATGGGCATTAATTCTAGTCATTTAAAAAATTCTATAGATCAGAGGTTACATGGCCAAGATTGAAACTTAG
AGGAGTATAGTTACATAAAAGAAGGCAAAACGATGTATAAATGAAAGAAATTGAGATGGTGCACGATGCA
CAGTTGAAGTGAACTTGCGGGGTTTTTCAGTATCTACGATTCATTTTATTAATTAACCTAGGTTACTTGC
CGCCGCCCAGGGG
